>Addgene plasmid #73646 | pOZ-FH-C Bach1 K141A/K142A | addgene partial sequence | sequence record 138154 | pBMN5 5'-GCTTGGATACACGCCGC-3'
CTCTAGACTGCCAGATCTTTAGCTCGAGGCCACTAGACTGCCAGATCTTTAGCTTCGAGGCCACCATGTC
TTCAATGTGGTCTGAATATACAATTGGTGGGGTGAAGATTTACTTTCCTTATAAAGCTTACCCGTCACAG
CTTGCTATGATGAATTCTATTCTCAGAGGATTAAACAGCAAGCAACATTGTTTGTTGGAGAGTCCCACAG
GAAGTGGAAAAAGCTTAGCCTTACTTTGTTCTGCTTTAGCATGGCAACAATCTCTTAGTGGGAAACCAGC
AGATGAGGGCGTAAGTGAAAAAGCTGAAGTACAATTGTCATGTTGTTGTGCATGCCATTCAAAGGATTTT
ACAAACAATGACATGAACCAAGGAACTTCACGTCATTTCAACTATCCAAGCACACCACCTTCTGAAAGAA
ATGGCACTTCATCAACTTGTCAAGACTCCCCTGAAAAAACCACTCTGGCTGCAAAGTTATCTGCTGCGGC
ACAGGCATCCATATACAGAGATGAAAATGATGATTTTCAAGTAGAGAAGAAAAGAATTCGACCCTTAGAA
ACTACACAGCAGATTAGAAAACGTCATTGCTTTGGAACAGAAGTACACAATTTGGATGCAAAAGTTGATT
CAGGAAAGACTGTAAAACTCAACTCTCCACTGGAAAAGATAAACTCCTTTTCGCCACAGAAACCCCCTGG
CCACTGTTCTAGGTGCTGTTGTTCTACTAAACAAGGAAACAGTCAAGAGTCATCGAATACCATTAAGAAG
GATCATACAGGGAAATCCAAGATACCCAAAATATATTTTGGGACACGCACACACAAGCAGATTGCTCAGA
TTACTAGAGAGCTCCGGGAGGACGGCATATTCAGG
