[The description below was written by a language model from this plasmid's Addgene catalogue record.]
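Description:
pOZ-FH-C Bach1 K141A/K142A is a retroviral mammalian expression plasmid built on the pOZ-FH-C backbone, a vector designed to deliver tagged proteins into mammalian cells by retroviral transduction. It is propagated in bacteria under ampicillin selection; the copy number is not recorded. No feature table accompanies the record, so the origin of replication, viral elements such as LTRs and a packaging signal, and any mammalian selection or sorting marker carried by the backbone are not documented here. The promoter driving the insert is listed as unknown, and the cloning method is also not stated.

The insert is human Bach1 carrying the double substitution K141A/K142A, described as an MLH1-binding mutant, meaning that the two lysines are replaced by alanines to disrupt interaction with the mismatch repair protein MLH1. The backbone supplies C-terminal tags, recorded as His and FLAG, which allow detection of the expressed protein and its affinity purification together with any associated partners.

One point needs caution. The catalogue annotates the gene as BACH1, the BTB and CNC homology basic leucine zipper transcription factor. However, "BACH1" has also been used as a name for the BRCA1-associated helicase (BRIP1/FANCJ), and an MLH1-binding phenotype would fit that protein better. The record alone cannot resolve this, so the insert identity should be confirmed by sequence.

According to the stated purpose, the construct is used for retroviral expression of this mutant. It would typically be compared with the wild-type protein to test the functional consequences of losing MLH1 binding.
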