Addgene plasmid #73646: pOZ-FH-C Bach1 K141A/K142A
Purpose: Retroviral expression of Bach1 K141A/K142A mutant (mlh1 binding mutant)
Depositing lab: Sharon Cantor. Depositing organization: University of Massachusetts, Worcester.
Backbone
  Vector backbone: pOZ-FH-C
  Backbone manufacturer: Nakatani and Ogryzko, 2003
  Vector type: Mammalian Expression, Retroviral
Growth in bacteria
  Bacterial resistance: Ampicillin, 100 μg/mL
  Growth temperature: 37°C
  Growth strain: NEB Stable
  Copy number: Unknown
Gene/Insert
  Gene/Insert name: Bach1 (alt name: BTB and CNC homology 1, basic leucine zipper transcription factor 1)
  Species: H. sapiens (human)
  Mutation: K141A/K142A ( mlh1 binding mutant)
  Entrez Gene: BACH1 (a.k.a. BACH-1, BTBD24)
  Promoter: unknown
  Tag / fusion protein: His (C terminal on backbone); FLAG (C terminal on backbone)
  Cloning method: Unknown
  Sequencing primers: 5′ pBMN-5
Terms and licenses: Academic/Nonprofit Terms; Industry Terms: Not Available to Industry
How to cite: pOZ-FH-C Bach1 K141A/K142A was a gift from Sharon Cantor (Addgene plasmid # 73646 ; http://n2t.net/addgene:73646 ; RRID:Addgene_73646)
